>Addgene plasmid #57383 | mEos2-H1-10 | addgene full sequence | sequence record 209015 | Addgene NGS Result
CGTTACATAACTTACGGTAAATGGCCCGCCTGGCTGACCGCCCAACGACCCCCGCCCATTGACGTCAATA
ATGACGTATGTTCCCATAGTAACGCCAATAGGGACTTTCCATTGACGTCAATGGGTGGAGTATTTACGGT
AAACTGCCCACTTGGCAGTACATCAAGTGTATCATATGCCAAGTACGCCCCCTATTGACGTCAATGACGG
TAAATGGCCCGCCTGGCATTATGCCCAGTACATGACCTTATGGGACTTTCCTACTTGGCAGTACATCTAC
GTATTAGTCATCGCTATTACCATGGTGATGCGGTTTTGGCAGTACATCAATGGGCGTGGATAGCGGTTTG
ACTCACGGGGATTTCCAAGTCTCCACCCCATTGACGTCAATGGGAGTTTGTTTTGGCACCAAAATCAACG
GGACTTTCCAAAATGTCGTAACAACTCCGCCCCATTGACGCAAATGGGCGGTAGGCGTGTACGGTGGGAG
GTCTATATAAGCAGAGCTGGTTTAGTGAACCGTCAGATCCGCTAGCCGCCACCATGACCGAGAACTCCAC
CTCCGCCCCGGCGGCGAAGCCCAAACGGGCCAAGGCTTCCAAGAAGTCCACGGACCACCCCAAGTATTCA
GACATGATCGTGGCTGCTATCCAGGCAGAGAAGAACCGTGCCGGCTCCTCGCGCCAGTCCATCCAAAAGT
ATATCAAGAGCCACTACAAGGTGGGTGAGAACGCCGACTCCCAGATCAAGTTGTCCATCAAGCGCCTAGT
GACCACCGGTGTTCTCAAGCAAACCAAAGGGGTGGGCGCCTCGGGGTCCTTCAGGCTGGCCAAGGGCGAT
GAGCCCAAAAGGTCGGTGGCTTTCAAGAAGACCAAGAAGGAAGTCAAGAAAGTGGCCACTCCAAAGAAGG
CAGCCAAGCCCAAGAAGGCTGCCTCCAAAGCCCCAAGCAAGAAACCCAAAGCCACCCCTGTCAAGAAGGC
CAAGAAGAAGCCGGCTGCCACGCCCAAGAAAGCCAAAAAGCCCAAGGTTGTCAAAGTCAAACCAGTCAAG
GCCTCCAAACCCAAGAAGGCCAAAACCGTGAAGCCCAAAGCCAAGTCGAGTGCCAAGAGGGGGAGCAAGA
AGAAGTCGGGAAGCACGGATCCACCGGTCGCCACCATGAGTGCGATTAAGCCAGACATGAAGATCAAACT
CCGTATGGAAGGCAACGTAAACGGGCACCACTTTGTGATCGACGGAGATGGTACAGGCAAGCCTTTTGAG
GGAAAACAGAGTATGGATCTTGAAGTCAAAGAGGGCGGACCTCTGCCTTTTGCCTTTGATATCCTGACCA
CTGCATTCCATTACGGCAACAGGGTATTCGCCAAATATCCAGACAACATACAAGACTATTTTAAGCAGTC
GTTTCCTAAGGGGTATTCGTGGGAACGAAGCTTGACTTTCGAAGACGGGGGCATTTGCATTGCCAGAAAC
GACATAACAATGGAAGGGGACACTTTCTATAATAAAGTTCGATTTTATGGTACCAACTTTCCCGCCAATG
GTCCAGTTATGCAGAAGAAGACGCTGAAATGGGAGCCCTCCACTGAGAAAATGTATGTGCGTGATGGAGT
GCTGACGGGTGATATTCATATGGCTTTGTTGCTTGAAGGAAATGCCCATTACCGATGTGACTTCAGAACT
ACTTACAAAGCTAAGGAGAAGGGTGTCAAGTTACCAGGCTACCACTTTGTGGACCACTGCATTGAGATTT
TAAGCCATGACAAAGATTACAACAAGGTTAAGCTGTATGAGCATGCTGTTGCTCATTCTGGATTGCCTGA
CAATGCCAGACGATAAGCGGCCGCGACTCTAGATCATAATCAGCCATACCACATTTGTAGAGGTTTTACT
TGCTTTAAAAAACCTCCCACACCTCCCCCTGAACCTGAAACATAAAATGAATGCAATTGTTGTTGTTAAC
TTGTTTATTGCAGCTTATAATGGTTACAAATAAAGCAATAGCATCACAAATTTCACAAATAAAGCATTTT
TTTCACTGCATTCTAGTTGTGGTTTGTCCAAACTCATCAATGTATCTTAAGGCGTAAATTGTAAGCGTTA
ATATTTTGTTAAAATTCGCGTTAAATTTTTGTTAAATCAGCTCATTTTTTAACCAATAGGCCGAAATCGG
CAAAATCCCTTATAAATCAAAAGAATAGACCGAGATAGGGT
[37 nt withheld, positions 2212-2248]
AAAGAACGTGGACTCCAACGTCAAAGG
[49 nt withheld, positions 2276-2324]
T
[91 nt withheld, positions 2326-2416]
G
[124 nt withheld, positions 2418-2541]
CAGGTGGCACTTTTCGGGGAAATGTGCGCGGAACCCCTATTTGTTTATTTTTCTAAATACATTCAAATAT
GTATCCGCTCATGAGACAATAACCCTGATAAATGCTTCAATAATATTGAAAAAGGAAGAGTCCTGAGGCG
GAAAGAACCAGCTGTGGAATGTGTGTCAGTTAGGGTGTGGAAAGTCCCCAGGCTCCCCAGCAGGCAGAAG
TATGCAAAGCATGCATCTCAATTAGTCAGCAACCAGGTGTGGAAAGTCCCCAGGCTCCCCAGCAGGCAGA
AGTATGCAAAGCATGCATCTCAATTAGTCAGCAACCATAGTCCCGCCCCTAACTCCGCCCATCCCGCCCC
TAACTCCGCCCAGTTCCGCCCATTCTCCGCCCCATGGCTGACTAATTTTTTTTATTTATGCAGAGGCCGA
GGCCGCCTCGGCCTCTGAGCTATTCCAGAAGTAGTGAGGAGGCTTTTTTGGAGGCCTAGGCTTTTGCAAA
GATCGATCAAGAGACAGGATGAGGATCGTTTCGCATGATTGAACAAGATGGATTGCACGCAGGTTCTCCG
GCCGCTTGGGTGGAGAGGCTATTCGGCTATGACTGGGCACAACAGACAATCGGCTGCTCTGATGCCGCCG
TGTTCCGGCTGTCAGCGCAGGGGCGCCCGGTTCTTTTTGTCAAGACCGACCTGTCCGGTGCCCTGAATGA
ACTGCAAGACGAGGCAGCGCGGCTATCGTGGCTGGCCACGACGGGCGTTCCTTGCGCAGCTGTGCTCGAC
GTTGTCACTGAAGCGGGAAGGGACTGGCTGCTATTGGGCGAAGTGCCGGGGCAGGATCTCCTGTCATCTC
ACCTTGCTCCTGCCGAGAAAGTATCCATCATGGCTGATGCAATGCGGCGGCTGCATACGCTTGATCCGGC
TACCTGCCCATTCGACCACCAAGCGAAACATCGCATCGAGCGAGCACGTACTCGGATGGAAGCCGGTCTT
GTCGATCAGGATGATCTGGACGAAGAGCATCAGGGGCTCGCGCCAGCCGAACTGTTCGCCAGGCTCAAGG
CGAGCATGCCCGACGGCGAGGATCTCGTCGTGACCCATGGCGATGCCTGCTTGCCGAATATCATGGTGGA
AAATGGCCGCTTTTCTGGATTCATCGACTGTGGCCGGCTGGGTGTGGCGGACCGCTATCAGGACATAGCG
TTGGCTACCCGTGATATTGCTGAAGAGCTTGGCGGCGAATGGGCTGACCGCTTCCTCGTGCTTTACGGTA
TCGCCGCTCCCGATTCGCAGCGCATCGCCTTCTATCGCCTTCTTGACGAGTTCTTCTGAGCGGGACTCTG
GGGTTCGAAATGACCGACCAAGCGACGCCCAACCTGCCATCACGAGATTTCGATTCCACCGCCGCCTTCT
ATGAAAGGTTGGGCTTCGGAATCGTTTTCCGGGACGCCGGCTGGATGATCCTCCAGCGCGGGGATCTCAT
GCTGGAGTTCTTCGCCCACCCTAGGGGGAGGCTAACTGAAACACGGAAGGAGACAATACCGGAAGGAACC
CGCGCTATGACGGCAATAAAAAGACAGAATAAAACGCACGGTGTTGGGTCGTTTGTTCATAAACGCGGGG
TTCGGTCCCAGGGCTGGCACTCTGTCGATACCCCACCGAGACCCCATTGGGGCCAATACGCCCGCGTTTC
TTCCTTTTCCCCACCCCACCCCCCAAGTTCGGGTGAAGGCCCAGGGCTCGCAGCCAACGTCGGGGCGGCA
GGCCCTGCCATAGCCTCAGGTTACTCATATATACTTTAGATTGATTTAAAACTTCATTTTTAATTTAAAA
GGATCTAGGTGAAGATCCTTTTTGATAATCTCATGACCAAAATCCCTTAACGTGAGTTTTCGTTCCACTG
AGCGTCAGACCCCGTAGAAAAGATCAAAGGATCTTCTTGAGATCCTTTTTTTCTGCGCGTAATCTGCTGC
TTGCAAACAAAAAAACCACCGCTACCAGCGGTGGTTTGTTTGCCGGATCAAGAGCTACCAACTCTTTTTC
CGAAGGTAACTGGCTTCAGCAGAGCGCAGATACCAAATACTGTTCTTCTAGTGTAGCCGTAGTTAGGCCA
CCACTTCAAGAACTCTGTAGCACCGCCTACATACCTCGCTCTGCTAATCCTGTTACCAGTGGCTGCTGCC
AGTGGCGATAAGTCGTGTCTTACCGGGTTGGACTCAAGACGATAGTTACCGGATAAGGCGCAGCGGTCGG
GCTGAACGGGGGGTTCGTGCACACAGCCCAGCTTGGAGCGAACGACCTACACCGAACTGAGATACCTACA
GCGTGAGCTATGAGAAAGCGCCACGCTTCCCGAAGGGAGAAAGGCGGACAGGTATCCGGTAAGCGGCAGG
GTCGGAACAGGAGAGCGCACGAGGGAGCTTCCAGGGGGAAACGCCTGGTATCTTTATAGTCCTGTCGGGT
TTCGCCACCTCTGACTTGAGCGTCGATTTTTGTGATGCTCGTCAGGGGGGCGGAGCCTATGGAAAAACGC
CAGCAACGCGGCCTTTTTACGGTTCCTGGCCTTTTGCTGGCCTTTTGCTCACATGTTCTTTCCTGCGTTA
TCCCCTGATTCTGTGGATAACCGTATTACCGCCATGCATTAGTTATTAATAGTAATCAATTACGGGGTCA
TTAGTTCATAGCCCATATATGGAGTTCCG
Features (pLannotate 1.2.2; 15 found; start..end, strand, type, name):
      1..304     +  enhancer       CMV enhancer: human cytomegalovirus immediate early enhancer
    305..508     +  promoter       CMV promoter: human cytomegalovirus (CMV) immediate early promoter
    544..1125    +  CDS            H1-0: H10_HUMAN - Also known as H1F0 H1FV. Experimental evidence at protein level: Swiss-Prot protein existence level 1. Histones H1 are necessary for the condensation of nucleosome chains into higher-order structures. The histones H1.0 are found in cells that are in terminal stages of differentiation or that have low rates of cell division. From Homo sapiens (Human).
   1156..1836    +  CDS            mEos2: monomeric variant of green-to-red photoswitchable fluorescent protein EosFP (McKinney et al., 2009)
   1852..1935    +  CDS            large T antigen (fragment): large T antigen from SV40 (simian virus 40)
   1958..2079    +  polyA_signal   SV40 poly(A) signal: SV40 polyadenylation signal
   2113..2541    -  rep_origin     f1 ori (sequence partly withheld): f1 bacteriophage origin of replication; arrow indicates direction of (+) strand synthesis
   2568..2672    +  promoter       AmpR promoter: bla
   2674..3031    +  promoter       SV40 promoter: SV40 enhancer and early promoter
   3066..3860    +  CDS            NeoR/KanR: aminoglycoside phosphotransferase from Tn5; aph(3')-II (or nptII); confers resistance to neomycin, kanamycin, and G418 (Geneticin®)
   3881..4033    +  CDS            ble (fragment): BLE_KLEPN - Experimental evidence at protein level: Swiss-Prot protein existence level 1. Binding protein with a strong affinity to the bleomycin family of antibiotics. Binds to CL990; an antimitotic-antibiotic compound. From Klebsiella pneumoniae.
   4092..4139    +  polyA_signal   HSV TK poly(A) signal: herpes simplex virus thymidine kinase polyadenylation signal (Cole and Stacy, 1985)
   4230..4246    -  polyA_signal   bGH poly(A) signal (fragment): bovine growth hormone polyadenylation signal
   4468..5056    +  rep_origin     ori: high-copy-number ColE1/pMB1/pBR322/pUC origin of replication
   5171..5230    +  enhancer       CMV enhancer (fragment): human cytomegalovirus immediate early enhancer
