[The description below was written by a language model from this plasmid's Addgene catalogue record and pLannotate feature annotations shown in this document.]
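Description:
mEos2-H1-10 is a mammalian expression plasmid that produces linker histone H1.0 fused to the photoconvertible fluorescent protein mEos2, intended as a nuclear/chromatin localization marker for live-cell and super-resolution imaging. The feature table shows the CMV immediate-early enhancer and promoter driving the histone coding sequence, followed after a short linker by mEos2, so the fluorescent protein sits at the C-terminus of H1. The "10" in the name probably refers to the length of that linker, although the record does not say so. Transcription ends at an SV40 polyadenylation signal. The small large T antigen fragment annotated just upstream of that signal is most likely residual SV40 sequence rather than a functional element. The catalogue lists the insert as mouse H1f0, whereas the automated annotation matched it to the human H1-0 protein. This likely reflects the high conservation of the two orthologues, and the record does not resolve it further.

The backbone is a high-copy vector with a ColE1/pUC-type origin and an f1 origin. A single NeoR/KanR gene (Tn5 aminoglycoside phosphotransferase) is preceded by both a bacterial bla promoter and the SV40 early promoter and is terminated by the HSV TK poly(A) signal. It therefore confers kanamycin resistance in E. coli and G418 resistance for selecting stable mammalian lines. The short ble and bGH poly(A) fragments appear to be annotation remnants.

mEos2 is a monomeric EosFP variant that fluoresces green (excitation 505, emission 516 nm) and converts to a red state (569/581 nm). This makes the fusion suitable for highlighting nuclei, tracking histone populations after photoconversion, and localization-based microscopy of chromatin.
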