Addgene plasmid #57383: mEos2-H1-10
Purpose: Localization: Nucleus/Histones, Excitation: 505 / 569, Emission: 516 / 581
Depositing lab: Michael Davidson. Depositing organization: Florida State University, Tallahassee. Publication: A bright and photostable photoconvertible fluorescent protein. McKinney SA, Murphy CS, Hazelwood KL, Davidson MW, Looger LL. Nat Methods. 2009 Feb . 6(2):131-3. 10.1038/nmeth.1296 PubMed 19169260.
Backbone
  Vector backbone: mEos2
  Backbone size w/o insert (bp): 4750
  Vector type: Mammalian Expression
  Selectable markers: Neomycin (select with G418)
Growth in bacteria
  Bacterial resistance: Kanamycin, 50 μg/mL
  Growth temperature: 37°C
  Growth strain: DH5alpha
  Copy number: High Copy
Gene/Insert
  Gene/Insert name: H1 (alt name: Mouse Histone H1)
  Species: M. musculus (mouse)
  Entrez Gene: H1f0 (a.k.a. D130017D06Rik, H1(0), H1-0, H1fv)
  Promoter: CMV
  Tag / fusion protein: mEos2
  Cloning method: Unknown
  Sequencing primers: 5′ CMV-F; 3′ SV40pA-R
Terms and licenses: Academic/Nonprofit Terms; Industry Terms
Depositor comments: M. musculus (mouse) Histone H1. Excitation = 505 / 569; Emission = 516 / 581
How to cite: mEos2-H1-10 was a gift from Michael Davidson (Addgene plasmid # 57383 ; http://n2t.net/addgene:57383 ; RRID:Addgene_57383)
