>Addgene plasmid #57383 | mEos2-H1-10 | depositor partial sequence | sequence record 88517 | insert sequence
ACGTCAGATCCGCTAGCCGCCACCATGACCGAGAACTCCACCTCCGCCCCGGCGGCGAAGCCCAAACGGG
CCAAGGCTTCCAAGAAGTCCACGGACCACCCCAAGTATTCAGACATGATCGTGGCTGCTATCCAGGCAGA
GAAGAACCGTGCCGGCTCCTCGCGCCAGTCCATCCAAAAGTATATCAAGAGCCACTACAAGGTGGGTGAG
AACGCCGACTCCCAGATCAAGTTGTCCATCAAGCGCCTAGTGACCACCGGTGTTCTCAAGCAAACCAAAG
GGGTGGGCGCCTCGGGGTCCTTCAGGCTGGCCAAGGGCGATGAGCCCAAAAGGTCGGTGGCTTTCAAGAA
GACCAAGAAGGAAGTCAAGAAAGTGGCCACTCCAAAGAAGGCAGCCAAGCCCAAGAAGGCTGCCTCCAAA
GCCCCAAGCAAGAAACCCAAAGCCACCCCTGTCAAGAAGGCCAAGAAGAAGCCGGCTGCCACGCCCAAGA
AAGCCAAAAAGCCCAAGGTTGTCAAAGTCAAACCAGTCAAGGCCTCCAAACCCAAGAAGGCCAAAACCGT
GAAGCCCAAAGCCAAGTCGAGTGCCAAGAGGGGGAGCAAGAAGAAGTCGGGAAGCACGGATCCACCGGTC
GCCACCATGAGTGCGATTAAGCCAGACATGAAGATCAAACTCCGTATGGAAGGCAACGTAAACGGGCACC
ACTTTGTGATCGACGGAGATGGTACAGGCAAGCCTTTTGAGGGAAAACAGAGTATGGATCTTGAAGTCAA
AGAGGGCGGACCTCTGCCTTTTGCCTTTGATATCCTGACCACTGCATTCCATTACGGCAACAGGGTATTC
GCCAAATATCCAGACAACATACAAGACTATTTTAAGCAGTCGTTTCCTAAGGGGTATTCGTGGGAACGAA
GCTTGACTTTCGAAGACGGGGGCATTTGCATTGCCAGAAACGACATAACAATGGAAGGGGACACTTTCTA
TAATAAAGTTCGATTTTATGGTACCAACTTTCCCGCCAATGGTCCAGTTATGCAGAAGAAGACGCTGAAA
TGGGAGCCCTCCACTGAGAAAATGTATGTGCGTGATGGAGTGCTGACGGGTGATATTCATATGGCTTTGT
TGCTTGAAGGAAATGCCCATTACCGATGTGACTTCAGAACTACTTACAAAGCTAAGGAGAAGGGTGTCAA
GTTACCAGGCTACCACTTTGTGGACCACTGCATTGAGATTTTAAGCCATGACAAAGATTACAACAAGGTT
AAGCTGTATGAGCATGCTGTTGCTCATTCTGGATTGCCTGACAATGCCAGACGATAAGCGGCCGCGACTC
TAGATCATAATCAGCCATA
